Addgene plasmid #207749: qTAG-N-Solo-mNeon-ACTB
Purpose: Donor template for mNeon insertion into the N-terminus of the ACTB locus for actin visualization. To be co-transfected with sgRNA plasmid px330-PITCh-ACTB Addgene #207748
Depositing lab: Laurence Pelletier. Depositing organization: Sinai Health System. Publication: qTAG: an adaptable plasmid scaffold for CRISPR-based endogenous tagging. Philip R, Sharma A, Matellan L, Erpf AC, Hsu WH, Tkach JM, Wyatt HDM, Pelletier L. EMBO J. 2024 Dec 12. doi: 10.1038/s44318-024-00337-5. PubMed 39668248.
Backbone
  Vector backbone: pUC19
  Backbone manufacturer: Invitrogen
  Backbone size w/o insert (bp): 2686
  Vector type: Mammalian Expression, CRISPR ; Donor Template
Growth in bacteria
  Bacterial resistance: Ampicillin, 100 μg/mL
  Growth temperature: 37°C
  Growth strain: DH5alpha
  Copy number: High Copy
Gene/Insert
  Gene/Insert name: ACTB Homology Arms flanking a mNeon Tag (alt name: ACTB)
  Species: H. sapiens (human)
  Insert size (bp): 2565
  Entrez Gene: ACTB (a.k.a. BKRNS, BNS, BRWS1, CSMH, DDS1, PS1TP5BP1, THC8)
  Cloning method: Unknown
  Sequencing primers: 5′ CTGCAAGGCGATTAAGTTGGGTAAC; 3′ GGCTCGTATGTTGTGTGGAATTGT
Terms and licenses: Academic/Nonprofit Terms; Industry Terms: Not Available to Industry
Depositor comments: To be co-transfected with sgRNA plasmid px330-PITCh-ACTB https://www.addgene.org/207748 . Please visit https://www.biorxiv.org/content/10.1101/2023.11.01.565029v3 for bioRxiv preprint.
How to cite: qTAG-N-Solo-mNeon-ACTB was a gift from Laurence Pelletier (Addgene plasmid # 207749 ; http://n2t.net/addgene:207749 ; RRID:Addgene_207749)
