[The description below was written by a language model from this plasmid's Addgene catalogue record and pLannotate feature annotations shown in this document.]
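Description:
qTAG-N-Solo-mNeon-ACTB is a CRISPR donor template built on the pUC19 cloning backbone, designed to insert the green/yellow fluorescent protein mNeonGreen at the N-terminus of the endogenous human ACTB (β-actin) gene. It is propagated in E. coli as a high-copy plasmid through the ColE1/pUC origin and selected with ampicillin via the β-lactamase gene and its native promoter. The remaining annotated bacterial elements (lacZα fragment, lac promoter and operator, CAP binding site, and short lacI, bom and rop fragments) are pUC19 backbone remnants flanking the cloning site and play no role in the tagging function.

The roughly 2.6 kb insert consists of ACTB homology arms flanking the mNeonGreen coding sequence. In the feature table, mNeonGreen sits in the forward orientation, followed shortly downstream by two actin-matching coding segments. These were assigned by similarity to bovine and Douglas-fir actins, which reflects the strong conservation of actin; according to the catalogue entry the sequence is human ACTB, and the two segments are consistent with exonic portions of the downstream homology arm. The upstream arm is not annotated, presumably because it is non-coding genomic sequence. No mammalian promoter or selection cassette is annotated, so the tag would be expressed from the native ACTB promoter as an N-terminal fusion to actin once integrated. Any linker between the tag and ACTB is not described in the record.

The plasmid is meant to be co-transfected with a companion px330-PITCh-ACTB sgRNA plasmid that targets the locus, yielding cells in which actin is fluorescently labelled at endogenous expression levels for visualization.
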