Features (pLannotate 1.2.2; 13 found; start..end, strand, type, name):
    137..236     +  misc_feature   bom (fragment): basis of mobility region from pBR322
    242..399     -  CDS            lacZα (fragment): LacZα fragment of β-galactosidase; lacZ fragment
   1416..2123    +  CDS            mNeonGreen: mNeonGreen is a basic (constitutively fluorescent) green/yellow fluorescent protein published in 2013, derived from Branchiostoma lanceolatum. It is reported to be a very rapidly-maturing monomer with moderate acid sensitivity.
   2166..2339    +  CDS            ACTB (fragment): ACTB_BOVIN - Experimental evidence at protein level: Swiss-Prot protein existence level 1. Actin is a highly conserved protein that polymerizes to produce filaments that form cross-linked networks in the cytoplasm of cells. Actin exists in both monomeric (G-actin) and polymeric (F-actin) forms, both forms playing key functions, such as cell motility and contraction. In addition to their role in the cytoplasmic cytoskeleton, G- and F-actin also localize in the nucleus, and regulate gene transcription and motility and repair of damaged DNA. From Bos taurus (Bovine).
   2501..2635    +  CDS            ACT1_PSEMZ: Experimental evidence at protein level: Swiss-Prot protein existence level 1. Actins are highly conserved proteins that are involved in various types of cell motility and are ubiquitously expressed in all eukaryotic cells. Essential component of cell cytoskeleton; plays an important role in cytoplasmic streaming, cell shape determination, cell division, organelle movement and extension growth (By similarity). From Pseudotsuga menziesii (Douglas-fir) (Abies menziesii).
   3009..3025    -  protein_bind   lac operator: The lac repressor binds to the lac operator to inhibit transcription in E. coli. This inhibition can be relieved by adding lactose or isopropyl-β-D-thiogalactopyranoside (IPTG). lac repressor encoded by lacI
   3033..3063    -  promoter       lac promoter: promoter for the E. coli lac operon
   3078..3099    -  protein_bind   CAP binding site: CAP binding activates transcription in the presence of cAMP. E. coli catabolite activator protein
   3112..3204    -  CDS            lacI (fragment): lac repressor; lacI; The lac repressor binds to the lac operator to inhibit transcription in E. coli. This inhibition can be relieved by adding lactose or isopropyl-β-D-thiogalactopyranoside (IPTG).
   3387..3975    -  rep_origin     ori: high-copy-number ColE1/pMB1/pBR322/pUC origin of replication
   4146..5006    -  CDS            AmpR: β-lactamase; bla; confers resistance to ampicillin, carbenicillin, and related antibiotics
   5007..5111    -  promoter       AmpR promoter: bla
   5206..35      +  CDS            rop (fragment) (across the origin): Rop protein, which maintains plasmids at low copy number; rop
>Addgene plasmid #207749 | qTAG-N-Solo-mNeon-ACTB | addgene full sequence | sequence record 414795 | Addgene NGS Result
TCGCGCGTTTCGGTGATGACGGTGAAAACCTCTGACACATGCAGCTCCCGGAGACGGTCACAGCTTGTCT
GTAAGCGGATGCCGGGAGCAGACAAGCCCGTCAGGGCGCGTCAGCGGGTGTTGGCGGGTGTCGGGGCTGG
CTTAACTATGCGGCATCAGAGCAGATTGTACTGAGAGTGCACCATATGCGGTGTGAAATACCGCACAGAT
GCGTAAGGAGAAAATACCGCATCAGGCGCCATTCGCCATTCAGGCTGCGCAACTGTTGGGAAGGGCGATC
GGTGCGGGCCTCTTCGCTATTACGCCAGCTGGCGAAAGGGGGATGTGCTGCAAGGCGATTAAGTTGGGTA
ACGCCAGGGTTTTCCCAGTCACGACGTTGTAAAACGACGGCCAGTGAATTCCCTATAAAACCCAGCGGCG
CGACGCGCCACCACCGCCGAGACCGCGTCCGCCCCGCGAGCACAGAGCCTCGCCTTTGCCGATCCGCCGC
CCGTCCACACCCGCCGCCAGGTAAGCCCGGCCAGCCGACCGGGGCAGGCGGCTCACGGCCCGGCCGCAGG
CGGCCGCGGCCCCTTCGCCCGTGCAGAGCCGCCGTCTGGGCCGCAGCGGGGGGCGCATGGGGGGGGAACC
GGACCGCCGTGGGGGGCGCGGGAGAAGCCCCTGGGCCTCCGGAGATGGGGGACACCCCACGCCAGTTCGG
AGGCGCGAGGCCGCGCTCGGGAGGCGCGCTCCGGGGGTGCCGCTCTCGGGGCGGGGGCAACCGGCGGGGT
CTTTGTCTGAGCCGGGCTCTTGCCAATGGGGATCGCAGGGTGGGCGCGGCGGAGCCCCCGCCAGGCCCGG
TGGGGGCTGGGGCGCCATTGCGCGTGCGCGCTGGTCCTTTGGGCGCTAACTGCGTGCGCGCTGGGAATTG
GCGCTAATTGCGCGTGCGCGCTGGGACTCAAGGCGCTAACTGCGCGTGCGTTCTGGGGCCCGGGGTGCCG
CGGCCTGGGCTGGGGCGAAGGCGGGCTCGGCCGGAAGGGGTGGGGTCGCCGCGGCTCCCGGGCGCTTGCG
CGCACTTCCTGCCCGAGCCGCTGGCCGCCCGAGGGTGTGGCCGCTGCGTGCGCGCGCGCCGACCCGGCGC
TGTTTGAACCGGGCGGAGGCGGGGCTGGCGCCCGGTTGGGAGGGGGTTGGGGCCTGGCTTCCTGCCGCGC
GCCGCGGGGACGCCTCCGACCAGTGTTTGCCTTTTATGGTAATAACGCGGCCGGCCCGGCTTCCTTTGTC
CCCAATCTGGGCGCGCGCCGGCGCCCCCTGGCGGCCTAAGGACTCGGCGCGCCGGAAGTGGCCAGGGCGG
GGGCGACCTCGGCTCACAGCGCGCCCGGCTATTCTCGCAACTGACAATGGGCAAGAGCAAGACCGGTAGC
GGAGGTGGCGGTTCCATGGTGAGCAAGGGCGAGGAGGATAACATGGCCTCTCTCCCAGCGACACATGAGT
TACACATCTTTGGCTCCATCAACGGTGTGGACTTTGACATGGTGGGTCAGGGCACCGGCAATCCAAATGA
TGGTTATGAGGAGTTAAACCTGAAGTCCACCAAGGGTGACCTCCAGTTCTCCCCCTGGATTCTGGTCCCT
CATATCGGGTATGGCTTCCATCAGTACCTGCCCTACCCTGACGGGATGTCGCCTTTCCAGGCCGCCATGG
TAGATGGCTCCGGATACCAAGTCCATCGCACAATGCAGTTTGAAGATGGTGCCTCCCTTACTGTTAACTA
CCGCTACACCTACGAGGGAAGCCACATCAAAGGAGAGGCCCAGGTGAAGGGGACTGGTTTCCCTGCTGAC
GGTCCTGTGATGACCAACTCGCTGACCGCTGCGGACTGGTGCAGGTCGAAGAAGACTTACCCCAACGACA
AAACCATCATCAGTACCTTTAAGTGGAGTTACACCACTGGAAATGGCAAGCGCTACCGGAGCACTGCGCG
GACCACCTACACCTTTGCCAAGCCAATGGCGGCTAACTATCTGAAGAACCAGCCGATGTACGTGTTCCGT
AAGACGGAGCTCAAGCACTCCAAGACCGAGCTCAACTTCAAGGAGTGGCAAAAGGCCTTTACCGATGTGA
TGGGCATGGACGAGCTGTACAAGGGTGGAGGCGGATCTGGAGGAAGCGGAGGATCTGGCGGTACCGATGA
TGATATCGCAGCGCTCGTCGTCGACAACGGCTCCGGCATGTGCAAGGCCGGCTTCGCGGGCGACGATGCC
CCCCGGGCCGTCTTCCCCTCCATCGTGGGGCGCCCCAGGCACCAGGTAGGGGAGCTGGCTGGGTGGGGCA
GCCCCGGGAGCGGGCGGGAGGCAAGGGCGCTTTCTCTGCACAGGAGCCTCCCGGTTTCCGGGGTGGGGGC
TGCGCCCGTGCTCAGGGCTTCTTGTCCTTTCCTTCCCAGGGCGTGATGGTGGGCATGGGTCAGAAGGATT
CCTATGTGGGCGACGAGGCCCAGAGCAAGAGAGGCATCCTCACCCTGAAGTACCCCATCGAGCACGGCAT
CGTCACCAACTGGGACGACATGGAGAAAATCTGGCACCACACCTTCTACAATGAGCTGCGTGTGGCTCCC
GAGGAGCACCCCGTGCTGCTGACCGAGGCCCCCCTGAACCCCAAGGCCAACCGCGAGAAGATGACCCAGG
TGAGTGGCCCGCTACCTCTTCTGGTGGCCGCCTCCCTCCTTCCTGGCCTCCCGGAGCTGCGCCCTTTCTC
ACTGGTTCTCTCTTCTGCCGTTTTCCGTAGGACTCTCTTCTCTGACCTGAGTCTCCTTTGGAACTCTGCA
GGTTCTATTTGCTTTTTCCCAGATGAGCTCTTTTTCTGGTGTTTGTCTCTCTGACTAGGTGTCTAAGACA
GTGTTGTGGGTGTAGGTACTAACACTGGCTCGTGTGACAAGGCCATGAGGCTGGTGTAAAGCGGCCTTGG
AGTGTGTATTAAGTAGGCGCACAGTAAAGCTTGGCGTAATCATGGTCATAGCTGTTTCCTGTGTGAAATT
GTTATCCGCTCACAATTCCACACAACATACGAGCCGGAAGCATAAAGTGTAAAGCCTGGGGTGCCTAATG
AGTGAGCTAACTCACATTAATTGCGTTGCGCTCACTGCCCGCTTTCCAGTCGGGAAACCTGTCGTGCCAG
CTGCATTAATGAATCGGCCAACGCGCGGGGAGAGGCGGTTTGCGTATTGGGCGCTCTTCCGCTTCCTCGC
TCACTGACTCGCTGCGCTCGGTCGTTCGGCTGCGGCGAGCGGTATCAGCTCACTCAAAGGCGGTAATACG
GTTATCCACAGAATCAGGGGATAACGCAGGAAAGAACATGTGAGCAAAAGGCCAGCAAAAGGCCAGGAAC
CGTAAAAAGGCCGCGTTGCTGGCGTTTTTCCATAGGCTCCGCCCCCCTGACGAGCATCACAAAAATCGAC
GCTCAAGTCAGAGGTGGCGAAACCCGACAGGACTATAAAGATACCAGGCGTTTCCCCCTGGAAGCTCCCT
CGTGCGCTCTCCTGTTCCGACCCTGCCGCTTACCGGATACCTGTCCGCCTTTCTCCCTTCGGGAAGCGTG
GCGCTTTCTCATAGCTCACGCTGTAGGTATCTCAGTTCGGTGTAGGTCGTTCGCTCCAAGCTGGGCTGTG
TGCACGAACCCCCCGTTCAGCCCGACCGCTGCGCCTTATCCGGTAACTATCGTCTTGAGTCCAACCCGGT
AAGACACGACTTATCGCCACTGGCAGCAGCCACTGGTAACAGGATTAGCAGAGCGAGGTATGTAGGCGGT
GCTACAGAGTTCTTGAAGTGGTGGCCTAACTACGGCTACACTAGAAGAACAGTATTTGGTATCTGCGCTC
TGCTGAAGCCAGTTACCTTCGGAAAAAGAGTTGGTAGCTCTTGATCCGGCAAACAAACCACCGCTGGTAG
CGGTGGTTTTTTTGTTTGCAAGCAGCAGATTACGCGCAGAAAAAAAGGATCTCAAGAAGATCCTTTGATC
TTTTCTACGGGGTCTGACGCTCAGTGGAACGAAAACTCACGTTAAGGGATTTTGGTCATGAGATTATCAA
AAAGGATCTTCACCTAGATCCTTTTAAATTAAAAATGAAGTTTTAAATCAATCTAAAGTATATATGAGTA
AACTTGGTCTGACAGTTACCAATGCTTAATCAGTGAGGCACCTATCTCAGCGATCTGTCTATTTCGTTCA
TCCATAGTTGCCTGACTCCCCGTCGTGTAGATAACTACGATACGGGAGGGCTTACCATCTGGCCCCAGTG
CTGCAATGATACCGCGAGACCCACGCTCACCGGCTCCAGATTTATCAGCAATAAACCAGCCAGCCGGAAG
GGCCGAGCGCAGAAGTGGTCCTGCAACTTTATCCGCCTCCATCCAGTCTATTAATTGTTGCCGGGAAGCT
AGAGTAAGTAGTTCGCCAGTTAATAGTTTGCGCAACGTTGTTGCCATTGCTACAGGCATCGTGGTGTCAC
GCTCGTCGTTTGGTATGGCTTCATTCAGCTCCGGTTCCCAACGATCAAGGCGAGTTACATGATCCCCCAT
GTTGTGCAAAAAAGCGGTTAGCTCCTTCGGTCCTCCGATCGTTGTCAGAAGTAAGTTGGCCGCAGTGTTA
TCACTCATGGTTATGGCAGCACTGCATAATTCTCTTACTGTCATGCCATCCGTAAGATGCTTTTCTGTGA
CTGGTGAGTACTCAACCAAGTCATTCTGAGAATAGTGTATGCGGCGACCGAGTTGCTCTTGCCCGGCGTC
AATACGGGATAATACCGCGCCACATAGCAGAACTTTAAAAGTGCTCATCATTGGAAAACGTTCTTCGGGG
CGAAAACTCTCAAGGATCTTACCGCTGTTGAGATCCAGTTCGATGTAACCCACTCGTGCACCCAACTGAT
CTTCAGCATCTTTTACTTTCACCAGCGTTTCTGGGTGAGCAAAAACAGGAAGGCAAAATGCCGCAAAAAA
GGGAATAAGGGCGACACGGAAATGTTGAATACTCATACTCTTCCTTTTTCAATATTATTGAAGCATTTAT
CAGGGTTATTGTCTCATGAGCGGATACATATTTGAATGTATTTAGAAAAATAAACAAATAGGGGTTCCGC
GCACATTTCCCCGAAAAGTGCCACCTGACGTCTAAGAAACCATTATTATCATGACATTAACCTATAAAAA
TAGGCGTATCACGAGGCCCTTTCGTC
